Addgene plasmid #38824: DUSP13
Purpose: Bacterial expression for structure determination; may not be full ORF
Depositing lab: Nicola Burgess-Brown. Depositing organization: University of Oxford.
Backbone
  Vector backbone: pNIC-CH
  Backbone manufacturer: SGC
  Vector type: Bacterial Expression
Growth in bacteria
  Bacterial resistance: Kanamycin, 50 μg/mL
  Growth temperature: 37°C
  Growth strain: Mach1
  Copy number: Low Copy
Gene/Insert
  Gene/Insert name: DUSP13 (alt names: testis and skeletal muscle-specific dual specificity phosphatase [isoform 6]; PDB:2PQ5)
  Species: H. sapiens (human)
  Insert size (bp): 624
  Entrez Gene: Dusp13
  Tag / fusion protein: His (N terminal on insert)
  Cloning method: Ligation Independent Cloning
  Sequencing primers: 5′ T7; 3′ T7-term
Terms and licenses: Academic/Nonprofit Terms; Industry Terms: Not Available to Industry
How to cite: DUSP13 was a gift from Nicola Burgess-Brown (Addgene plasmid # 38824 ; http://n2t.net/addgene:38824 ; RRID:Addgene_38824)
