[The description below was written by a language model from this plasmid's Addgene catalogue record.]
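Description:
DUSP13 is a bacterial expression plasmid built on the pNIC-CH backbone from the SGC, carrying a human DUSP13 insert of 624 bp that encodes the testis and skeletal muscle-specific dual specificity phosphatase (isoform 6). It was made to produce recombinant protein for structure determination, and the record cautions that the insert may not be the full open reading frame. This is common for crystallography constructs, where domain boundaries are trimmed to improve expression and crystallisation. The alternative names for the insert include a Protein Data Bank entry, indicating that the construct is linked to a solved structure of this phosphatase.

The plasmid is selected with kanamycin, is listed as low copy, and is propagated in the Mach1 cloning strain. The insert was introduced by ligation-independent cloning, which anneals long complementary single-stranded overhangs instead of using restriction digestion and ligation and suits high-throughput construct generation. The promoter is not stated, but the recommended sequencing primers are T7 and T7-term. This implies that the insert sits between a T7 promoter and T7 terminator, so expression would require a host strain supplying T7 RNA polymerase.

The protein carries a histidine tag for immobilised metal affinity purification. The catalogue lists the tag as N-terminal on the insert, although the "CH" in the backbone name may suggest a C-terminal His design, so tag placement is best confirmed against the sequence. No feature table is provided, so the origin of replication, any protease cleavage site and other backbone elements are not documented here.
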