>Addgene plasmid #38824 | DUSP13 | depositor partial sequence | sequence record 48881 | DUSP13 sequence 624 bps
ATGGACTCACTGCAGAAGCAGGACCTCCGGAGGCCCAAGATCCATGGGGCAGTCCAGGCATCTCCCTACC
AGCCGCCCACATTGGCTTCGCTGCAGCGCTTGCTGTGGGTCCGTCAGGCTGCCACACTGAACCATATCGA
TGAGGTCTGGCCCAGCCTCTTCCTGGGAGATGCGTACGCAGCCCGGGACAAGAGCAAGCTGATCCAGCTG
GGAATCACCCACGTTGTGAATGCCGCTGCAGGCAAGTTCCAGGTGGACACAGGTGCCAAATTCTACCGTG
GAATGTCCCTGGAGTACTATGGCATCGAGGCGGATGACAACCCCTTCTTCGACCTCAGTGTCTACTTTCT
GCCTGTTGCTCGATACATCCGAGCTGCCCTCAGTGTTCCCCAAGGCCGCGTGCTGGTACACTGTGCCATG
GGGGTAAGCCGCTCTGCCACACTTGTCCTGGCCTTCCTCATGATCTATGAGAACATGACGCTGGTAGAGG
CCATCCAGACGGTGCAGGCCCACCGCAATATCTGCCCTAACTCAGGCTTCCTCCGGCAGCTCCAGGTTCT
GGACAACCGACTGGGGCGGGAGACGGGGCGGTTCGCGCACCATCATCACCACCATTGAGGATCC
