>Addgene plasmid #38824 | DUSP13 | addgene partial sequence | sequence record 50294 | T7 5'-TAATACGACTCACTATAGGG-3'
ACCTCCGGAGGCCCAAGATCCATGGGGCAGTCCAGGCATCTCCCTACCAGCCGCCCACATTGGCTTCGCT
GCAGCGCTTGCTGTGGGTCCGTCAGGCTGCCACACTGAACCATATCGATGAGGTCTGGCCCAGCCTCTTC
CTGGGAGATGCGTACGCAGCCCGGGACAAGAGCAAGCTGATCCAGCTGGGAATCACCCACGTTGTGAATG
CCGCTGCAGGCAAGTTCCAGGTGGACACAGGTGCCAAATTCTACCGTGGAATGTCCCTGGAGTACTATGG
CATCGAGGCGGATGACAACCCCTTCTTCGACCTCAGTGTCTACTTTCTGCCTGTTGCTCGATACATCCGA
GCTGCCCTCAGTGTTCCCCAAGGCCGCGTGCTGGTACACTGTGCCATGGGGGTAAGCCGCTCTGCCACAC
TTGTCCTGGCCTTCCTCATGATCTATGAGAACATGACGCTGGTAGAGGCCATCCAGACGGTGCAGGCCCA
CCGCAATATCTGCCCTAACTCAGGCTTCCTCCGGCAGCTCCAGGTTCTGGACAACCGACTGGGGCGGGAG
ACGGGGCGGTTCGCGCACCATCATCACCACCATTGAGGATCCGAATTCGAGCTCCGTCGACAAGCTTGCG
GCCGCACTCGAGCACCACCACCACCACCACTGAGATCCGGCTGCTAACAAAGCCCGAAAGGAAGCTGAGT
TGGCTGCTGCCACCGCTGAGCAATAACTAGCATAACCCCCTTGGGGCCTCTAAACGGGTCTTGAGGGTTT
TTTTGCTGAAAGGGAGGAACTATATCCGGAATGGCGAATGGGAACGCGCCCTGTA
