>Addgene plasmid #38824 | DUSP13 | addgene partial sequence | sequence record 50295 | T7_term
TCTTGTCGACGGAGCTCGAATTCGGATCCTCAATGGTGGTGATGATGGTGCGCGAACCGCCCCGTCTCCC
GCCCCAGTCGGTTGTCCAGAACCTGGAGCTGCCGGAGGAAGCCTGAGTTAGGGCAGATATTGCGGTGGGC
CTGCACCGTCTGGATGGCCTCTACCAGCGTCATGTTCTCATAGATCATGAGGAAGGCCAGGACAAGTGTG
GCAGAGCGGCTTACCCCCATGGCACAGTGTACCAGCACGCGGCCTTGGGGAACACTGAGGGCAGCTCGGA
TGTATCGAGCAACAGGCAGAAAGTAGACACTGAGGTCGAAGAAGGGGTTGTCATCCGCCTCGATGCCATA
GTACTCCAGGGACATTCCACGGTAGAATTTGGCACCTGTGTCCACCTGGAACTTGCCTGCAGCGGCATTC
ACAACGTGGGTGATTCCCAGCTGGATCAGCTTGCTCTTGTCCCGGGCTGCGTACGCATCTCCCAGGAAGA
GGCTGGGCCAGACCTCATCGATATGGTTCAGTGTGGCAGCCTGACGGACCCACAGCAAGCGCTGCAGCGA
AGCCAATGTGGGCGGCTGGTAGGGAGATGCCTGGACTGCCCCATGGATCTTGGGCCTCCGGAGGTCCTGC
TTCTGCAGTGAGTCCATAGTATATCTCCTTCTTAAGGTTAAACAAAATTATTTCTAGAGGGGAATTGTTA
TCCGCTCACAATTCCCCTATAGTGAGTCGTATTAATTTCGCGGGATCGAGATCTCGATCCTCTACGCCGG
ACGCATCGTGGCCGGGCATCACCGGCGCCACAGGTGCGG
